>Addgene plasmid #59173 | FCK-QuasAr2-mOrange2 eFRET | depositor full sequence | sequence record 91648 | expected full sequence
GTCGACGGATCGGGAGATCTCCCGATCCCCTATGGTGCACTCTCAGTACAATCTGCTCTGATGCCGCATA
GTTAAGCCAGTATCTGCTCCCTGCTTGTGTGTTGGAGGTCGCTGAGTAGTGCGCGAGCAAAATTTAAGCT
ACAACAAGGCAAGGCTTGACCGACAATTGCATGAAGAATCTGCTTAGGGTTAGGCGTTTTGCGCTGCTTC
GCGATGTACGGGCCAGATATACGCGTTGACATTGATTATTGACTAGTTATTAATAGTAATCAATTACGGG
GTCATTAGTTCATAGCCCATATATGGAGTTCCGCGTTACATAACTTACGGTAAATGGCCCGCCTGGCTGA
CCGCCCAACGACCCCCGCCCATTGACGTCAATAATGACGTATGTTCCCATAGTAACGCCAATAGGGACTT
TCCATTGACGTCAATGGGTGGAGTATTTACGGTAAACTGCCCACTTGGCAGTACATCAAGTGTATCATAT
GCCAAGTACGCCCCCTATTGACGTCAATGACGGTAAATGGCCCGCCTGGCATTATGCCCAGTACATGACC
TTATGGGACTTTCCTACTTGGCAGTACATCTACGTATTAGTCATCGCTATTACCATGGTGATGCGGTTTT
GGCAGTACATCAATGGGCGTGGATAGCGGTTTGACTCACGGGGATTTCCAAGTCTCCACCCCATTGACGT
CAATGGGAGTTTGTTTTGGCACCAAAATCAACGGGACTTTCCAAAATGTCGTAACAACTCCGCCCCATTG
ACGCAAATGGGCGGTAGGCGTGTACGGTGGGAGGTCTATATAAGCAGCGCGTTTTGCCTGTACTGGGTCT
CTCTGGTTAGACCAGATCTGAGCCTGGGAGCTCTCTGGCTAACTAGGGAACCCACTGCTTAAGCCTCAAT
AAAGCTTGCCTTGAGTGCTTCAAGTAGTGTGTGCCCGTCTGTTGTGTGACTCTGGTAACTAGAGATCCCT
CAGACCCTTTTAGTCAGTGTGGAAAATCTCTAGCAGTGGCGCCCGAACAGGGACTTGAAAGCGAAAGGGA
AACCAGAGGAGCTCTCTCGACGCAGGACTCGGCTTGCTGAAGCGCGCACGGCAAGAGGCGAGGGGCGGCG
ACTGGTGAGTACGCCAAAAATTTTGACTAGCGGAGGCTAGAAGGAGAGAGATGGGTGCGAGAGCGTCAGT
ATTAAGCGGGGGAGAATTAGATCGCGATGGGAAAAAATTCGGTTAAGGCCAGGGGGAAAGAAAAAATATA
AATTAAAACATATAGTATGGGCAAGCAGGGAGCTAGAACGATTCGCAGTTAATCCTGGCCTGTTAGAAAC
ATCAGAAGGCTGTAGACAAATACTGGGACAGCTACAACCATCCCTTCAGACAGGATCAGAAGAACTTAGA
TCATTATATAATACAGTAGCAACCCTCTATTGTGTGCATCAAAGGATAGAGATAAAAGACACCAAGGAAG
CTTTAGACAAGATAGAGGAAGAGCAAAACAAAAGTAAGACCACCGCACAGCAAGCGGCCGCTGATCTTCA
GACCTGGAGGAGGAGATATGAGGGACAATTGGAGAAGTGAATTATATAAATATAAAGTAGTAAAAATTGA
ACCATTAGGAGTAGCACCCACCAAGGCAAAGAGAAGAGTGGTGCAGAGAGAAAAAAGAGCAGTGGGAATA
GGAGCTTTGTTCCTTGGGTTCTTGGGAGCAGCAGGAAGCACTATGGGCGCAGCGTCAATGACGCTGACGG
TACAGGCCAGACAATTATTGTCTGGTATAGTGCAGCAGCAGAACAATTTGCTGAGGGCTATTGAGGCGCA
ACAGCATCTGTTGCAACTCACAGTCTGGGGCATCAAGCAGCTCCAGGCAAGAATCCTGGCTGTGGAAAGA
TACCTAAAGGATCAACAGCTCCTGGGGATTTGGGGTTGCTCTGGAAAACTCATTTGCACCACTGCTGTGC
CTTGGAATGCTAGTTGGAGTAATAAATCTCTGGAACAGATTTGGAATCACACGACCTGGATGGAGTGGGA
CAGAGAAATTAACAATTACACAAGCTTAATACACTCCTTAATTGAAGAATCGCAAAACCAGCAAGAAAAG
AATGAACAAGAATTATTGGAATTAGATAAATGGGCAAGTTTGTGGAATTGGTTTAACATAACAAATTGGC
TGTGGTATATAAAATTATTCATAATGATAGTAGGAGGCTTGGTAGGTTTAAGAATAGTTTTTGCTGTACT
TTCTATAGTGAATAGAGTTAGGCAGGGATATTCACCATTATCGTTTCAGACCCACCTCCCAACCCCGAGG
GGACCCGACAGGCCCGAAGGAATAGAAGAAGAAGGTGGAGAGAGAGACAGAGACAGATCCATTCGATTAG
TGAACGGATCGGCACTGCGTGCGCCAATTCTGCAGACAAATGGCAGTATTCATCCACAATTTTAAAAGAA
AAGGGGGGATTGGGGGGTACAGTGCAGGGGAAAGAATAGTAGACATAATAGCAACAGACATACAAACTAA
AGAATTACAAAAACAAATTACAAAAATTCAAAATTTTCGGGTTTATTACAGGGACAGCAGAGATCCAGTT
TGGTTAATTAACATTATGGCCTTAGGTCACTTCATCTCCATGGGGTTCTTCTTCTGATTTTCTAGAAAAT
GAGATGGGGGTGCAGAGAGCTTCCTCAGTGACCTGCCCAGGGTCACATCAGAAATGTCAGAGCTAGAACT
TGAACTCAGATTACTAATCTTAAATTCCATGCCTTGGGGGCATGCAAGTACGATATACAGAAGGAGTGAA
CTCATTAGGGCAGATGACCAATGAGTTTAGGAAAGAAGAGTCCAGGGCAGGGTACATCTACACCACCCGC
CCAGCCCTGGGTGAGTCCAGCCACGTTCACCTCATTATAGTTGCCTCTCTCCAGTCCTACCTTGACGGGA
AGCACAAGCAGAAACTGGGACAGGAGCCCCAGGAGACCAAATCTTCATGGTCCCTCTGGGAGGATGGGTG
GGGAGAGCTGTGGCAGAGGCCTCAGGAGGGGCCCTGCTGCTCAGTGGTGACAGATAGGGGTGAGAAAGCA
GACAGAGTCATTCCGTCAGCATTCTGGGTCTGTTTGGTACTTCTTCTCACGCTAAGGTGGCGGTGTGATA
TGCACAATGGCTAAAAAGCAGGGAGAGCTGGAAAGAAACAAGGACAGAGACAGAGGCCAAGTCAACCAGA
CCAATTCCCAGAGGAAGCAAAGAAACCATTACAGAGACTACAAGGGGGAAGGGAAGGAGAGATGAATTAG
CTTCCCCTGTAAACCTTAGAACCCAGCTGTTGCCAGGGCAACGGGGCAATACCTGTCTCTTCAGAGGAGA
TGAAGTTGCCAGGGTAACTACATCCTGTCTTTCTCAAGGACCATCCCAGAATGTGGCACCCACTAGCCGT
TACCATAGCAACTGCCTCTTTGCCCCACTTAATCCCATCCCGTCTGTTAAAAGGGCCCTATAGTTGGAGG
TGGGGGAGGTAGGAAGAGCGATGATCACTTGTGGACTAAGTTTGTTCGCATCCCCTTCTCCAACCCCCTC
AGTACATCACCCTGGGGGAACAGGGTCCACTTGCTCCTGGGCCCACACAGTCCTGCAGTATTGTGTATAT
AAGGCCAGGGCAAAGAGGAGCAGGTTTTAAAGTGAAAGGCAGGCAGGTGTTGGGGAGGCAGTTACCGGGG
CAACGGGAACAGGGCGTTTCGGAGGTGGTTGCCATGGGGACCTGGATGCTGACGAAGGCTCGCGAGGCTG
TGAGCAGCCACAGTGCCCTGCTCAGAAGCCCCAAGCTCGTCAGTCAAGCCGGTTCTCCGTTTGCACTCAG
GAGCACGGGCAGGCGAGTGGCCCCTAGTTCTGGGGGCAGCGGGGGATCCACCATGGTAAGTATCGCTCTG
CAGGCTGGTTACGACCTACTGGGTGACGGCAGACCTGAAACCCTGTGGCTGGGCATCGGCACTCTGCTGA
TGCTGATTGGAACCTTCTACTTTCTGGTCCGCGGATGGGGAGTCACCGATAAGGATGCCCGGGAATATTA
CGCTGTGACTATCCTGGTGTCCGGAATCGCATCCGCCGCATATCTGTCTATGTTCTTTGGTATCGGGCTT
ACTGAGGTGTCCGTCGGGGGCGAAATGTTGGATATCTATTATGCCAGGTACGCCCAGTGGCTGTTTACCA
CCCCACTTCTGCTGCTGCACCTGGCCCTTCTCGCTAAGGTGGATCGGGTGACCATCGGCACCCTGGTGGG
TGTGGACGCCCTGATGATCGTCACTGGCCTCATCGGAGCCTTGAGCCACACGGCCATAGCCAGATACAGT
TGGTGGTTGTTCTCTACAATTTGCATGATAGTGGTGCTCTATGTTCTGGCTACATCCCTGCGATCTGCTG
CAAAGGAGCGGGGCCCCGAGGTGGCATCTACCTTTAACACCCTGACAGCTCTGGTCTTGGTGCTGTGGAC
CGCTTACCCTATCCTGTGGATCATAGGCACTGAGGGCGCTGGCGTGGTGGGCCTGGGCATCGAAACTCTG
CTGTTTATGGTGTTGGACGTGACTGCCAAGGTCGGCTTTGGCTTTATCCTGTTGAGATCCCGGGCTATTC
TGGGCGACACCGAGTTGAGGAACATGGCCATCATCAAGGAGTTCATGCGCTTCAAGGTGCGCATGGAGGG
CTCCGTGAACGGCCACGAGTTCGAGATCGAGGGCGAGGGCGAGGGCCGCCCCTACGAGGGCTTTCAGACC
GCTAAGCTGAAGGTGACCAAGGGTGGCCCCCTGCCCTTCGCCTGGGACATCCTGTCCCCTCATTTCACCT
ACGGCTCCAAGGCCTACGTGAAGCACCCCGCCGACATCCCCGACTACTTCAAGCTGTCCTTCCCCGAGGG
CTTCAAGTGGGAGCGCGTGATGAACTACGAGGACGGCGGCGTGGTGACCGTGACCCAGGACTCCTCCCTG
CAGGACGGCGAGTTCATCTACAAGGTGAAGCTGCGCGGCACCAACTTCCCCTCCGACGGCCCCGTGATGC
AGAAGAAGACCATGGGCTGGGAGGCCTCCTCCGAGCGGATGTACCCCGAGGACGGTGCCCTGAAGGGCAA
GATCAAGATGAGGCTGAAGCTGAAGGACGGCGGCCACTACACCTCCGAGGTCAAGACCACCTACAAGGCC
AAGAAGCCCGTGCAGCTGCCCGGCGCCTACATCGTCGACATCAAGTTGGACATCACCTCCCACAACGAGG
ACTACACCATCGTGGAACAGTACGAACGCGCCGAGGGCCGCCACTCCACCGGCGGCATGGACGAGCTGTA
CAAGAGTAGAATCACAAGCGAAGGCGAGTACATCCCCCTGGATCAAATAGACATAAATGTAGGTGGATTT
TGTTATGAGAATGAAGTATAAGAATTCGATATCAAGCTTATCGATAATCAACCTCTGGATTACAAAATTT
GTGAAAGATTGACTGGTATTCTTAACTATGTTGCTCCTTTTACGCTATGTGGATACGCTGCTTTAATGCC
TTTGTATCATGCTATTGCTTCCCGTATGGCTTTCATTTTCTCCTCCTTGTATAAATCCTGGTTGCTGTCT
CTTTATGAGGAGTTGTGGCCCGTTGTCAGGCAACGTGGCGTGGTGTGCACTGTGTTTGCTGACGCAACCC
CCACTGGTTGGGGCATTGCCACCACCTGTCAGCTCCTTTCCGGGACTTTCGCTTTCCCCCTCCCTATTGC
CACGGCGGAACTCATCGCCGCCTGCCTTGCCCGCTGCTGGACAGGGGCTCGGCTGTTGGGCACTGACAAT
TCCGTGGTGTTGTCGGGGAAATCATCGTCCTTTCCTTGGCTGCTCGCCTGTGTTGCCACCTGGATTCTGC
GCGGGACGTCCTTCTGCTACGTCCCTTCGGCCCTCAATCCAGCGGACCTTCCTTCCCGCGGCCTGCTGCC
GGCTCTGCGGCCTCTTCCGCGTCTTCGCCTTCGCCCTCAGACGAGTCGGATCTCCCTTTGGGCCGCCTCC
CCGCATCGATACCGTCGACCTCGAGACCTAGAAAAACATGGAGCAATCACAAGTAGCAATACAGCAGCTA
CCAATGCTGATTGTGCCTGGCTAGAAGCACAAGAGGAGGAGGAGGTGGGTTTTCCAGTCACACCTCAGGT
ACCTTTAAGACCAATGACTTACAAGGCAGCTGTAGATCTTAGCCACTTTTTAAAAGAAAAGGGGGGACTG
GAAGGGCTAATTCACTCCCAACGAAGACAAGATATCCTTGATCTGTGGATCTACCACACACAAGGCTACT
TCCCTGATTGGCAGAACTACACACCAGGGCCAGGGATCAGATATCCACTGACCTTTGGATGGTGCTACAA
GCTAGTACCAGTTGAGCAAGAGAAGGTAGAAGAAGCCAATGAAGGAGAGAACACCCGCTTGTTACACCCT
GTGAGCCTGCATGGGATGGATGACCCGGAGAGAGAAGTATTAGAGTGGAGGTTTGACAGCCGCCTAGCAT
TTCATCACATGGCCCGAGAGCTGCATCCGGACTGTACTGGGTCTCTCTGGTTAGACCAGATCTGAGCCTG
GGAGCTCTCTGGCTAACTAGGGAACCCACTGCTTAAGCCTCAATAAAGCTTGCCTTGAGTGCTTCAAGTA
GTGTGTGCCCGTCTGTTGTGTGACTCTGGTAACTAGAGATCCCTCAGACCCTTTTAGTCAGTGTGGAAAA
TCTCTAGCAGGGCCCGTTTAAACCCGCTGATCAGCCTCGACTGTGCCTTCTAGTTGCCAGCCATCTGTTG
TTTGCCCCTCCCCCGTGCCTTCCTTGACCCTGGAAGGTGCCACTCCCACTGTCCTTTCCTAATAAAATGA
GGAAATTGCATCGCATTGTCTGAGTAGGTGTCATTCTATTCTGGGGGGTGGGGTGGGGCAGGACAGCAAG
GGGGAGGATTGGGAAGACAATAGCAGGCATGCTGGGGATGCGGTGGGCTCTATGGCTTCTGAGGCGGAAA
GAACCAGCTGGGGCTCTAGGGGGTATCCCC
[124 nt withheld, positions 7031-7154]
C
[91 nt withheld, positions 7156-7246]
A
[49 nt withheld, positions 7248-7296]
CCTTTGACGTTGGAGTCCACGTTCTTT
[37 nt withheld, positions 7324-7360]
ACCCTATCTCGGTCTATTCTTTTGATTTATAAGGGATTTTGCCGATTTCGGCCTATTGGTTAAAAAATGA
GCTGATTTAACAAAAATTTAACGCGAATTAATTCTGTGGAATGTGTGTCAGTTAGGGTGTGGAAAGTCCC
CAGGCTCCCCAGCAGGCAGAAGTATGCAAAGCATGCATCTCAATTAGTCAGCAACCAGGTGTGGAAAGTC
CCCAGGCTCCCCAGCAGGCAGAAGTATGCAAAGCATGCATCTCAATTAGTCAGCAACCATAGTCCCGCCC
CTAACTCCGCCCATCCCGCCCCTAACTCCGCCCAGTTCCGCCCATTCTCCGCCCCATGGCTGACTAATTT
TTTTTATTTATGCAGAGGCCGAGGCCGCCTCTGCCTCTGAGCTATTCCAGAAGTAGTGAGGAGGCTTTTT
TGGAGGCCTAGGCTTTTGCAAAAAGCTCCCGGGAGCTTGTATATCCATTTTCGGATCTGATCAGCACGTG
TTGACAATTAATCATCGGCATAGTATATCGGCATAGTATAATACGACAAGGTGAGGAACTAAACCATGGC
CAAGTTGACCAGTGCCGTTCCGGTGCTCACCGCGCGCGACGTCGCCGGAGCGGTCGAGTTCTGGACCGAC
CGGCTCGGGTTCTCCCGGGACTTCGTGGAGGACGACTTCGCCGGTGTGGTCCGGGACGACGTGACCCTGT
TCATCAGCGCGGTCCAGGACCAGGTGGTGCCGGACAACACCCTGGCCTGGGTGTGGGTGCGCGGCCTGGA
CGAGCTGTACGCCGAGTGGTCGGAGGTCGTGTCCACGAACTTCCGGGACGCCTCCGGGCCGGCCATGACC
GAGATCGGCGAGCAGCCGTGGGGGCGGGAGTTCGCCCTGCGCGACCCGGCCGGCAACTGCGTGCACTTCG
TGGCCGAGGAGCAGGACTGACACGTGCTACGAGATTTCGATTCCACCGCCGCCTTCTATGAAAGGTTGGG
CTTCGGAATCGTTTTCCGGGACGCCGGCTGGATGATCCTCCAGCGCGGGGATCTCATGCTGGAGTTCTTC
GCCCACCCCAACTTGTTTATTGCAGCTTATAATGGTTACAAATAAAGCAATAGCATCACAAATTTCACAA
ATAAAGCATTTTTTTCACTGCATTCTAGTTGTGGTTTGTCCAAACTCATCAATGTATCTTATCATGTCTG
TATACCGTCGACCTCTAGCTAGAGCTTGGCGTAATCATGGTCATAGCTGTTTCCTGTGTGAAATTGTTAT
CCGCTCACAATTCCACACAACATACGAGCCGGAAGCATAAAGTGTAAAGCCTGGGGTGCCTAATGAGTGA
GCTAACTCACATTAATTGCGTTGCGCTCACTGCCCGCTTTCCAGTCGGGAAACCTGTCGTGCCAGCTGCA
TTAATGAATCGGCCAACGCGCGGGGAGAGGCGGTTTGCGTATTGGGCGCTCTTCCGCTTCCTCGCTCACT
GACTCGCTGCGCTCGGTCGTTCGGCTGCGGCGAGCGGTATCAGCTCACTCAAAGGCGGTAATACGGTTAT
CCACAGAATCAGGGGATAACGCAGGAAAGAACATGTGAGCAAAAGGCCAGCAAAAGGCCAGGAACCGTAA
AAAGGCCGCGTTGCTGGCGTTTTTCCATAGGCTCCGCCCCCCTGACGAGCATCACAAAAATCGACGCTCA
AGTCAGAGGTGGCGAAACCCGACAGGACTATAAAGATACCAGGCGTTTCCCCCTGGAAGCTCCCTCGTGC
GCTCTCCTGTTCCGACCCTGCCGCTTACCGGATACCTGTCCGCCTTTCTCCCTTCGGGAAGCGTGGCGCT
TTCTCATAGCTCACGCTGTAGGTATCTCAGTTCGGTGTAGGTCGTTCGCTCCAAGCTGGGCTGTGTGCAC
GAACCCCCCGTTCAGCCCGACCGCTGCGCCTTATCCGGTAACTATCGTCTTGAGTCCAACCCGGTAAGAC
ACGACTTATCGCCACTGGCAGCAGCCACTGGTAACAGGATTAGCAGAGCGAGGTATGTAGGCGGTGCTAC
AGAGTTCTTGAAGTGGTGGCCTAACTACGGCTACACTAGAAGAACAGTATTTGGTATCTGCGCTCTGCTG
AAGCCAGTTACCTTCGGAAAAAGAGTTGGTAGCTCTTGATCCGGCAAACAAACCACCGCTGGTAGCGGTG
GTTTTTTTGTTTGCAAGCAGCAGATTACGCGCAGAAAAAAAGGATCTCAAGAAGATCCTTTGATCTTTTC
TACGGGGTCTGACGCTCAGTGGAACGAAAACTCACGTTAAGGGATTTTGGTCATGAGATTATCAAAAAGG
ATCTTCACCTAGATCCTTTTAAATTAAAAATGAAGTTTTAAATCAATCTAAAGTATATATGAGTAAACTT
GGTCTGACAGTTACCAATGCTTAATCAGTGAGGCACCTATCTCAGCGATCTGTCTATTTCGTTCATCCAT
AGTTGCCTGACTCCCCGTCGTGTAGATAACTACGATACGGGAGGGCTTACCATCTGGCCCCAGTGCTGCA
ATGATACCGCGAGACCCACGCTCACCGGCTCCAGATTTATCAGCAATAAACCAGCCAGCCGGAAGGGCCG
AGCGCAGAAGTGGTCCTGCAACTTTATCCGCCTCCATCCAGTCTATTAATTGTTGCCGGGAAGCTAGAGT
AAGTAGTTCGCCAGTTAATAGTTTGCGCAACGTTGTTGCCATTGCTACAGGCATCGTGGTGTCACGCTCG
TCGTTTGGTATGGCTTCATTCAGCTCCGGTTCCCAACGATCAAGGCGAGTTACATGATCCCCCATGTTGT
GCAAAAAAGCGGTTAGCTCCTTCGGTCCTCCGATCGTTGTCAGAAGTAAGTTGGCCGCAGTGTTATCACT
CATGGTTATGGCAGCACTGCATAATTCTCTTACTGTCATGCCATCCGTAAGATGCTTTTCTGTGACTGGT
GAGTACTCAACCAAGTCATTCTGAGAATAGTGTATGCGGCGACCGAGTTGCTCTTGCCCGGCGTCAATAC
GGGATAATACCGCGCCACATAGCAGAACTTTAAAAGTGCTCATCATTGGAAAACGTTCTTCGGGGCGAAA
ACTCTCAAGGATCTTACCGCTGTTGAGATCCAGTTCGATGTAACCCACTCGTGCACCCAACTGATCTTCA
GCATCTTTTACTTTCACCAGCGTTTCTGGGTGAGCAAAAACAGGAAGGCAAAATGCCGCAAAAAAGGGAA
TAAGGGCGACACGGAAATGTTGAATACTCATACTCTTCCTTTTTCAATATTATTGAAGCATTTATCAGGG
TTATTGTCTCATGAGCGGATACATATTTGAATGTATTTAGAAAAATAAACAAATAGGGGTTCCGCGCACA
TTTCCCCGAAAAGTGCCACCTGAC
Features (pLannotate 1.2.2; 31 found; start..end, strand, type, name):
     31..83      -  misc_feature   bom (fragment): basis of mobility region from pBR322
    238..617     +  enhancer       CMV enhancer: human cytomegalovirus immediate early enhancer
    618..817     +  promoter       CMV promoter: human cytomegalovirus (CMV) immediate early promoter
    835..1015    +  LTR            5' LTR (truncated): truncated 5' long terminal repeat (LTR) from HIV-1
   1062..1187    +  misc_feature   HIV-1 Ψ: packaging signal of human immunodeficiency virus type 1
   1171..1534    +  CDS            HIV-1 gag (fragment): gag protein from human immunodeficiency virus 1; gag
   1680..1913    +  misc_feature   RRE: The Rev response element (RRE) of HIV-1 allows for Rev-dependent mRNA export from the nucleus to the cytoplasm.
   2290..2390    +  CDS            Rev (fragment): human immunodeficiency virus 1 (HIV-1) Rev protein; rev; enhances nuclear export of unspliced and incompletely spliced viral mRNAs
   2440..2557    +  misc_feature   cPPT/CTS: central polypurine tract and central termination sequence of HIV-1
   2602..3890    +  promoter       CaMKII promoter: promoter for the mouse calcium/calmodulin-dependent kinase II α subunit
   3903..4634    +  CDS            QuasAr2: achaerhodopsin-3 (Arch) derivative with improved voltage sensitivity (Hochbaum et al., 2014)
   4632..5324    +  CDS            mOrange2: mOrange2 is a basic (constitutively fluorescent) orange fluorescent protein published in 2008, derived from Discosoma sp.. It has high acid sensitivity.
   5412..5436    +  misc_feature   MCS (fragment): pBluescript multiple cloning site
   5436..6024    +  misc_feature   WPRE: woodchuck hepatitis virus posttranscriptional regulatory element
   5961..6542    +  CDS            nef (fragment): NEF_HV1H2 - Experimental evidence at protein level: Swiss-Prot protein existence level 1. Extracellular Nef protein targets CD4(+) T-lymphocytes for apoptosis by interacting with CXCR4 surface receptors. From Human immunodeficiency virus type 1 group M subtype B (isolate HXB2) (HIV-1).
   6549..6729    +  LTR            5' LTR (truncated): truncated 5' long terminal repeat (LTR) from HIV-1
   6761..6985    +  polyA_signal   bGH poly(A) signal: bovine growth hormone polyadenylation signal
   6989..7010    +  promoter       SV40 promoter (fragment): SV40 enhancer and early promoter
   7031..7459    +  rep_origin     f1 ori (sequence partly withheld): f1 bacteriophage origin of replication; arrow indicates direction of (+) strand synthesis
   7473..7802    +  promoter       SV40 promoter: SV40 enhancer and early promoter
   7850..7897    +  promoter       EM7 promoter: synthetic bacterial promoter&nbsp
   7916..8290    +  CDS            BleoR: antibiotic-binding protein; Sh ble from Streptoalloteichus hindustanus; confers resistance to bleomycin, phleomycin, and Zeocin™
   8300..8425    +  CDS            ble (fragment): BLE_KLEPN - Experimental evidence at protein level: Swiss-Prot protein existence level 1. Binding protein with a strong affinity to the bleomycin family of antibiotics. Binds to CL990; an antimitotic-antibiotic compound. From Klebsiella pneumoniae.
   8420..8541    +  polyA_signal   SV40 poly(A) signal: SV40 polyadenylation signal
   8612..8634    -  protein_bind   lac operator (fragment): The lac repressor binds to the lac operator to inhibit transcription in E. coli. This inhibition can be relieved by adding lactose or isopropyl-β-D-thiogalactopyranoside (IPTG). lac repressor encoded by lacI
   8638..8668    -  promoter       lac promoter: promoter for the E. coli lac operon
   8683..8704    -  protein_bind   CAP binding site: CAP binding activates transcription in the presence of cAMP. E. coli catabolite activator protein
   8717..8809    -  CDS            lacI (fragment): lac repressor; lacI; The lac repressor binds to the lac operator to inhibit transcription in E. coli. This inhibition can be relieved by adding lactose or isopropyl-β-D-thiogalactopyranoside (IPTG).
   8992..9580    -  rep_origin     ori: high-copy-number ColE1/pMB1/pBR322/pUC origin of replication
   9751..10611   -  CDS            AmpR: β-lactamase; bla; confers resistance to ampicillin, carbenicillin, and related antibiotics
  10612..10716   -  promoter       AmpR promoter: bla
