[The description below was written by a language model from this plasmid's Addgene catalogue record and pLannotate feature annotations shown in this document.]
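Description:
FCK-QuasAr2-mOrange2 eFRET is a 10.7 kb HIV-1-derived lentiviral transfer plasmid built on the FCK(1.3) backbone for expressing a genetically encoded fluorescent membrane voltage sensor in mammalian cells. It is propagated in E. coli through a high-copy ColE1/pUC-type origin with ampicillin selection (AmpR under its own bla promoter), and a recombination-deficient host strain is recommended, as is usual for plasmids carrying repeated LTR sequences. The backbone also carries an f1 origin and an SV40/EM7-driven BleoR cassette, which lies outside the LTR-flanked region and so would not be packaged into virus.

The viral portion begins with a CMV enhancer/promoter fused to a truncated 5' LTR, which drives transcription of the genomic RNA in packaging cells. This is followed by the Ψ packaging signal with a gag fragment, the Rev response element for nuclear export of the unspliced RNA, and the cPPT/CTS, which aids nuclear import of the reverse-transcribed genome. The internal expression cassette uses the mouse CaMKIIα promoter, commonly chosen to favour expression in excitatory neurons. It drives a synthetic fusion of about 1.5 kb in which QuasAr2, a voltage-sensitive Archaerhodopsin-3 derivative, is joined directly to the orange fluorescent protein mOrange2. In the electrochromic FRET (eFRET) design, voltage-dependent changes in the rhodopsin's absorption modulate quenching of the attached fluorescent protein, so membrane potential is read out through the brighter mOrange2 emission. A WPRE downstream enhances transcript stability and expression, and the cassette ends with a truncated 3' LTR and a bGH polyadenylation signal. The construct can be used by direct transfection or lentiviral transduction for optical recording of electrical activity.
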