Addgene plasmid #59173: FCK-QuasAr2-mOrange2 eFRET
Purpose: Fluorescent membrane voltage sensor
Depositing lab: Adam Cohen. Depositing organization: Harvard University. Publication: Bright and fast multicoloured voltage reporters via electrochromic FRET. Zou P, Zhao Y, Douglass AD, Hochbaum DR, Brinks D, Werley CA, Harrison DJ, Campbell RE, Cohen AE. Nat Commun. 2014 Aug 13;5:4625. doi: 10.1038/ncomms5625. PubMed 25118186.
Backbone
  Vector backbone: FCK(1.3)
  Backbone manufacturer: Pavel Osten
  Backbone size w/o insert (bp): 9235
  Total vector size (bp): 10744
  Vector type: Mammalian Expression, Lentiviral
Growth in bacteria
  Bacterial resistance: Ampicillin, 100 μg/mL
  Growth temperature: 37°C
  Growth strain: Stbl3
  Growth instructions: Use recombinase-free E. coli (e.g., Invitrogen's Stbl3)
  Copy number: Unknown
Gene/Insert
  Gene/Insert name: QuasAr2-mOrange2 eFRET
  Species: Synthetic
  Insert size (bp): 1509
Terms and licenses: Academic/Nonprofit Terms; Industry Terms: Not Available to Industry
How to cite: FCK-QuasAr2-mOrange2 eFRET was a gift from Adam Cohen (Addgene plasmid # 59173 ; http://n2t.net/addgene:59173 ; RRID:Addgene_59173)
