>Addgene plasmid #59173 | FCK-QuasAr2-mOrange2 eFRET | depositor partial sequence | sequence record 91649 | N-terminus
NNNNNNNNNNNNNNNANNNNAGCTCGTCAGTCAAGCCGGTTCTCCGTTTGCACTCAGGAGCACGGGCAGG
CGAGTGGCCCCTAGTTCTGGGGGCAGCGGGGGATCCACCATGGTAAGTATCGCTCTGCAGGCTGGTTACG
ACCTACTGGGTGACGGCAGACCTGAAACCCTGTGGCTGGGCATCGGCACTCTGCTGATGCTGATTGGAAC
CTTCTACTTTCTGGTCCGCGGATGGGGAGTCACCGATAAGGATGCCCGGGAATATTACGCTGTGACTATC
CTGGTGTCCGGAATCGCATCCGCCGCATATCTGTCTATGTTCTTTGGTATCGGGCTTACTGAGGTGTCCG
TCGGGGGCGAAATGTTGGATATCTATTATGCCAGGTACGCCCAGTGGCTGTTTACCACCCCACTTCTGCT
GCTGCACCTGGCCCTTCTCGCTAAGGTGGATCGGGTGACCATCGGCACCCTGGTGGGTGTGGACGCCCTG
ATGATCGTCACTGGCCTCATCGGAGCCTTGAGCCACACGGCCATAGCCAGATACAGTTGGTGGTTGTTCT
CTACAATTTGCATGATAGTGGTGCTCTATGTTCTGGCTACATCCCTGCGATCTGCTGCAAAGGAGCGGGG
CCCCGAGGTGGCATCTACCTTTAACACCCTGACAGCTCTGGTCTTGGTGCTGTGGACCGCTTACCCTATC
CTGTGGATCATAGGCACTGAGGGCGCTGGCGTGGTGGGCCTGGGCATCGAAACTCTGCTGTTTATGGTGT
TGGACGTGACTGCCAAGGTCGGCTTTGGCTTTATCCTGTTGAGATCCCGGGCTATTCTGGGCGACACCGA
GTTGAGGAACATGGCCATCATCNANGAGTTCATGCGCTTCAAGGTGCGCATGGAGGGCTCCGTGAACGGC
CACGANTTCGAGATCGAGGNCGAGGGCGAGGGCCGCCCCTACNAGGGCTTTCAGANCGCTAAGCTGANNG
ACCAAGGTGGCCCCTGCCCTTCGCCTGGGACATCCTGTCCCTCATTTCACCTACGGCTCCAAGGCCTACG
TGAANNNNNNCNNCCNN
