>Addgene plasmid #59173 | FCK-QuasAr2-mOrange2 eFRET | depositor partial sequence | sequence record 91650 | C-terminus
NNNNNNNNNNCNNGGNNNTCTGGGCGACNCCGAGTTGAGGAACATGGCCATCATCAAGGAGTTCATGCGC
TTCAAGGTGCGCATGGAGGGCTCCGTGAACGGCCACGAGTTCGAGATCGAGGGCGAGGGCGAGGGCCGCC
CCTACGAGGGCTTTCAGACCGCTAAGCTGAAGGTGACCAAGGGTGGCCCCCTGCCCTTCGCCTGGGACAT
CCTGTCCCCTCATTTCACCTACGGCTCCAAGGCCTACGTGAAGCACCCCGCCGACATCCCCGACTACTTC
AAGCTGTCCTTCCCCGAGGGCTTCAAGTGGGAGCGCGTGATGAACTACGAGGACGGCGGCGTGGTGACCG
TGACCCAGGACTCCTCCCTGCAGGACGGCGAGTTCATCTACAAGGTGAAGCTGCGCGGCACCAACTTCCC
CTCCGACGGCCCCGTGATGCAGAAGAAGACCATGGGCTGGGAGGCCTCCTCCGAGCGGATGTACCCCGAG
GACGGTGCCCTGAAGGGCAAGATCAAGATGAGGCTGAAGCTGAAGGACGGCGGCCACTACACCTCCGAGG
TCAAGACCACCTACAAGGCCAAGAAGCCCGTGCAGCTGCCCGGCGCCTACATCGTCGACATCAAGTTGGA
CATCACCTCCCACAACGAGGACTACACCATCGTGGAACAGTACGAACGCGCCGAGGGCCGCCACTCCACC
GGCGGCATGGACGAGCTGTACAAGAGTAGAATCACAAGCGAAGGCGAGTACATCCCCCTGGATCAAATAG
ACATAAATGTAGGTGGATTTTGTTATGAGAATGAAGTATAAGAATTCGATATCAAGCTTATCGATAATCA
ACCTCTGGATTACAAAATTTGTGAAAGATTGACTGGTATTCTTAACTATGTTGCTCCTTTTACGCTATGT
GGATACGCTGCTTTAATGCCTTTGTATCATGCTATTGCTTCCCGTATGGCTTTCATTTTCTCCTCCTTGT
ATAAATCCTGGTTGCTGTCTCTTTATGNNNGTTGTGGCCCGTTGTCNGNAACGNGGNGTGNGTGCACTGT
GTTTGCTGACGCACCCCCACTGGTTGGGGCATTGCNCACTGTCANCTCNTTNNNNNTTTCGCTTTCCCCC
NTCCCTANTGCCNCGGCNGAACTCATCNCNNCCNN
