>Addgene plasmid #59173 | FCK-QuasAr2-mOrange2 eFRET | addgene partial sequence | sequence record 93346 | mCaMKIIapro-F 5'-gcctctttgccccacttaat-3'
GTTGGAGGTGGGGGAGGTAGGAAGAGCGATGATCACTTGTGGACTAAGTTTGTTCGCATCCCCTTCTCCA
ACCCCCTCAGTACATCACCCTGGGGGAACAGGGTCCACTTGCTCCTGGGCCCACACAGTCCTGCAGTATT
GTGTATATAAGGCCAGGGCAAAGAGGAGCAGGTTTTAAAGTGAAAGGCAGGCAGGTGTTGGGGAGGCAGT
TACCGGGGCAACGGGAACAGGGCGTTTCGGAGGTGGTTGCCATGGGGACCTGGATGCTGACGAAGGCTCG
CGAGGCTGTGAGCAGCCACAGTGCCCTGCTCAGAAGCCCCAAGCTCGTCAGTCAAGCCGGTTCTCCGTTT
GCACTCAGGAGCACGGGCAGGCGAGTGGCCCCTAGTTCTGGGGGCAGCGGGGGATCCACCATGGTAAGTA
TCGCTCTGCAGGCTGGTTACGACCTACTGGGTGACGGCAGACCTGAAACCCTGTGGCTGGGCATCGGCAC
TCTGCTGATGCTGATTGGAACCTTCTACTTTCTGGTCCGCGGATGGGGAGTCACCGATAAGGATGCCCGG
GAATATTACGCTGTGACTATCCTGGTGTCCGGAATCGCATCCGCCGCATATCTGTCTATGTTCTTTGGTA
TCGGGCTTACTGAGGTGTC
