>Addgene plasmid #59173 | FCK-QuasAr2-mOrange2 eFRET | addgene partial sequence | sequence record 93381 | WPRE-R 5'-CATAGCGTAAAAGGAGCAACA-3'
AATTTTGTAATCCAGAGGTTGATTATCGATAAGCTTGATATCGAATTCTTATACTTCATTCTCATAACAA
AATCCACCTACATTTATGTCTATTTGATCCAGGGGGATGTACTCGCCTTCGCTTGTGATTCTACTCTTGT
ACAGCTCGTCCATGCCGCCGGTGGAGTGGCGGCCCTCGGCGCGTTCGTACTGTTCCACGATGGTGTAGTC
CTCGTTGTGGGAGGTGATGTCCAACTTGATGTCGACGATGTAGGCGCCGGGCAGCTGCACGGGCTTCTTG
GCCTTGTAGGTGGTCTTGACCTCGGAGGTGTAGTGGCCGCCGTCCTTCAGCTTCAGCCTCATCTTGATCT
TGCCCTTCAGGGCACCGTCCTCGGGGTACATCCGCTCGGAGGAGGCCTCCCAGCCCATGGTCTTCTTCTG
CATCACGGGGCCGTCGGAGGGGAAGTTGGTGCCGCGCA
